>Addgene plasmid #71368 | GFP-AHPH-DM | addgene full sequence | sequence record 148001 | Addgene NGS results
CATGCATTAGTTATTAATAGTAATCAATTACGGGGTCATTAGTTCATAGCCCATATATGGAGTTCCGCGT
TACATAACTTACGGTAAATGGCCCGCCTGGCTGACCGCCCAACGACCCCCGCCCATTGACGTCAATAATG
ACGTATGTTCCCATAGTAACGCCAATAGGGACTTTCCATTGACGTCAATGGGTGGAGTATTTACGGTAAA
CTGCCCACTTGGCAGTACATCAAGTGTATCATATGCCAAGTACGCCCCCTATTGACGTCAATGACGGTAA
ATGGCCCGCCTGGCATTATGCCCAGTACATGACCTTATGGGACTTTCCTACTTGGCAGTACATCTACGTA
TTAGTCATCGCTATTACCATGGTGATGCGGTTTTGGCAGTACATCAATGGGCGTGGATAGCGGTTTGACT
CACGGGGATTTCCAAGTCTCCACCCCATTGACGTCAATGGGAGTTTGTTTTGGCACCAAAATCAACGGGA
CTTTCCAAAATGTCGTAACAACTCCGCCCCATTGACGCAAATGGGCGGTAGGCGTGTACGGTGGGAGGTC
TATATAAGCAGAGCTGGTTTAGTGAACCGTCAGATCCGCTAGCGCTACCGGTCGCCACCATGGTGAGCAA
GGGCGAGGAGCTGTTCACCGGGGTGGTGCCCATCCTGGTCGAGCTGGACGGCGACGTAAACGGCCACAAG
TTCAGCGTGTCCGGCGAGGGCGAGGGCGATGCCACCTACGGCAAGCTGACCCTGAAGTTCATCTGCACCA
CCGGCAAGCTGCCCGTGCCCTGGCCCACCCTCGTGACCACCCTGACCTACGGCGTGCAGTGCTTCAGCCG
CTACCCCGACCACATGAAGCAGCACGACTTCTTCAAGTCCGCCATGCCCGAAGGCTACGTCCAGGAGCGC
ACCATCTTCTTCAAGGACGACGGCAACTACAAGACCCGCGCCGAGGTGAAGTTCGAGGGCGACACCCTGG
TGAACCGCATCGAGCTGAAGGGCATCGACTTCAAGGAGGACGGCAACATCCTGGGGCACAAGCTGGAGTA
CAACTACAACAGCCACAACGTCTATATCATGGCCGACAAGCAGAAGAACGGCATCAAGGTGAACTTCAAG
ATCCGCCACAACATCGAGGACGGCAGCGTGCAGCTCGCCGACCACTACCAGCAGAACACCCCCATCGGCG
ACGGCCCCGTGCTGCTGCCCGACAACCACTACCTGAGCACCCAGTCCGCCCTGAGCAAAGACCCCAACGA
GAAGCGCGATCACATGGTCCTGCTGGAGTTCGTGACCGCCGCCGGGATCACTCTCGGCATGGACGAGCTG
TACAAGTCCGGACTCAGATCTCGAGCTCAAGCTTCGAGAACTCGTGTCCCTCGAGCTGAATCTGGTGATA
GCCTTGGTTCTGAAGATCGTGATCTTCTTTACAGCATTGATGCATATAGATCTCAAAGATTCAAAGAAAC
AGAACGTCCATCAATAAAGCAGGTGATTGTTCGGAAGGAAGATGTTACTTCAAAACTGGATGAAAAAAAT
AATGCCTTTCCTTGTCAAGTTAATATCAAACAGAAAATGCAGGAACTCAATAACGAAATAAATATGCAAC
AGACAGTGATCTATCAAGCTAGCCAGGATCTTAACTGCTGTGTTGATGAAGAACATGGAAAAGGGTCCCT
AGAAGAAGCTAAAGCAGAAAGACTTCTTCTAATTGCAACTGGGAAGAGAACACTTTTGATTGATGAATTG
AATAAATTGAAGAACGAAGGACCTCAGAGGAAGAATAAGGCTAGTCCCCAAAGTGAATTTATGCCATCCA
AAGGATCAGTTACTTTGTCAGAAATCCGCTTGCCTCTAAAAGCAGATTTTGTCTGCAGTACGGTTCAGAA
ACCAGATGCAGCAAATTACTATTACTTAATTATACTAAAAGCAGGAGCTGAAAATATGGTAGCCACACCA
TTAGCAAGTACTTCAAACTCTCTTAACGGTGATGCTCTGACATTCACTACTACATTTACTCTGCAAGATG
TATCCAATGACTTTGAAATAAATATTGAAGTTTACAGCTTGGTGCAAAAGAAAGATCCCTCAGGCCTTGA
TAAGAAGAAAAAAACATCCAAGTCCAAGGCTATTACTCCAAAGCGACTCCTCACATCTATAACCACAAAA
AGCAACATTCATTCTTCAGTCATGGCCAGTCCAGGAGGTCTTAGTGCTGTGCGAACCAGCAACTTCGCCC
TTGTTGGATCTTACACATTATCATTGTCTTCAGTAGGAAATACTAAGTTTGTTCTGGACAAGGTCCCCTT
TTTATCTTCTTTGGAAGGTCATATTTATTTAAAAATAAAATGTCAAGTGAATTCCAGTGTTGAAGAAAGA
GGTTTTCTAACCATATTTGAAGATGTTAGTGGTTTTGGTGCCTGGCATCGAAGATGGTGTGTTCTTTCTG
GAAACTGTATATCTTATTGGACTTATCCAGATGATGAGAAACGCAAGAATCCCATAGGAAGGATAAATCT
GGCTAATTGTACCAGTCGTCAGATAGAACCAGCCAACAGAGAATTTTGTGCAAGACGCAACACTTTTGAA
TTAATTACTGTCCGACCACAAAGAGAAGATGACCGAGAGACTCTTGTCAGCCAATGCAGGGACACACTCT
GTGTTACCAAGAACTGGCTGTCTGCAGATACTAAAGAAGAGCGGGATCTCTGGATGCAAAAACTCAATCA
AGTTCTTGTTGATATTCGCCTCTGGCAACCTGATGCTTGCTACAAACCTATTGGAAAGCCTTGACCGCGG
GCCCGGGATCCACCGGATCTAGATAACTGATCATAATCAGCCATACCACATTTGTAGAGGTTTTACTTGC
TTTAAAAAACCTCCCACACCTCCCCCTGAACCTGAAACATAAAATGAATGCAATTGTTGTTGTTAACTTG
TTTATTGCAGCTTATAATGGTTACAAATAAAGCAATAGCATCACAAATTTCACAAATAAAGCATTTTTTT
CACTGCATTCTAGTTGTGGTTTGTCCAAACTCATCAATGTATCTTAAGGCGTAAATTGTAAGCGTTAATA
TTTTGTTAAAATTCGCGTTAAATTTTTGTTAAATCAGCTCATTTTTTAACCAATAGGCCGAAATCGGCAA
AATCCCTTATAAATCAAAAGAATAGACCGAGATAGGGT
[37 nt withheld, positions 3189-3225]
AAAGAACGTGGACTCCAACGTCAAAGG
[49 nt withheld, positions 3253-3301]
T
[91 nt withheld, positions 3303-3393]
G
[124 nt withheld, positions 3395-3518]
CAGGTGGCACTTTTCGGGGAAATGTGCGCGGAACCCCTATTTGTTTATTTTTCTAAATACATTCAAATAT
GTATCCGCTCATGAGACAATAACCCTGATAAATGCTTCAATAATATTGAAAAAGGAAGAGTCCTGAGGCG
GAAAGAACCAGCTGTGGAATGTGTGTCAGTTAGGGTGTGGAAAGTCCCCAGGCTCCCCAGCAGGCAGAAG
TATGCAAAGCATGCATCTCAATTAGTCAGCAACCAGGTGTGGAAAGTCCCCAGGCTCCCCAGCAGGCAGA
AGTATGCAAAGCATGCATCTCAATTAGTCAGCAACCATAGTCCCGCCCCTAACTCCGCCCATCCCGCCCC
TAACTCCGCCCAGTTCCGCCCATTCTCCGCCCCATGGCTGACTAATTTTTTTTATTTATGCAGAGGCCGA
GGCCGCCTCGGCCTCTGAGCTATTCCAGAAGTAGTGAGGAGGCTTTTTTGGAGGCCTAGGCTTTTGCAAA
GATCGATCAAGAGACAGGATGAGGATCGTTTCGCATGATTGAACAAGATGGATTGCACGCAGGTTCTCCG
GCCGCTTGGGTGGAGAGGCTATTCGGCTATGACTGGGCACAACAGACAATCGGCTGCTCTGATGCCGCCG
TGTTCCGGCTGTCAGCGCAGGGGCGCCCGGTTCTTTTTGTCAAGACCGACCTGTCCGGTGCCCTGAATGA
ACTGCAAGACGAGGCAGCGCGGCTATCGTGGCTGGCCACGACGGGCGTTCCTTGCGCAGCTGTGCTCGAC
GTTGTCACTGAAGCGGGAAGGGACTGGCTGCTATTGGGCGAAGTGCCGGGGCAGGATCTCCTGTCATCTC
ACCTTGCTCCTGCCGAGAAAGTATCCATCATGGCTGATGCAATGCGGCGGCTGCATACGCTTGATCCGGC
TACCTGCCCATTCGACCACCAAGCGAAACATCGCATCGAGCGAGCACGTACTCGGATGGAAGCCGGTCTT
GTCGATCAGGATGATCTGGACGAAGAGCATCAGGGGCTCGCGCCAGCCGAACTGTTCGCCAGGCTCAAGG
CGAGCATGCCCGACGGCGAGGATCTCGTCGTGACCCATGGCGATGCCTGCTTGCCGAATATCATGGTGGA
AAATGGCCGCTTTTCTGGATTCATCGACTGTGGCCGGCTGGGTGTGGCGGACCGCTATCAGGACATAGCG
TTGGCTACCCGTGATATTGCTGAAGAGCTTGGCGGCGAATGGGCTGACCGCTTCCTCGTGCTTTACGGTA
TCGCCGCTCCCGATTCGCAGCGCATCGCCTTCTATCGCCTTCTTGACGAGTTCTTCTGAGCGGGACTCTG
GGGTTCGAAATGACCGACCAAGCGACGCCCAACCTGCCATCACGAGATTTCGATTCCACCGCCGCCTTCT
ATGAAAGGTTGGGCTTCGGAATCGTTTTCCGGGACGCCGGCTGGATGATCCTCCAGCGCGGGGATCTCAT
GCTGGAGTTCTTCGCCCACCCTAGGGGGAGGCTAACTGAAACACGGAAGGAGACAATACCGGAAGGAACC
CGCGCTATGACGGCAATAAAAAGACAGAATAAAACGCACGGTGTTGGGTCGTTTGTTCATAAACGCGGGG
TTCGGTCCCAGGGCTGGCACTCTGTCGATACCCCACCGAGACCCCATTGGGGCCAATACGCCCGCGTTTC
TTCCTTTTCCCCACCCCACCCCCCAAGTTCGGGTGAAGGCCCAGGGCTCGCAGCCAACGTCGGGGCGGCA
GGCCCTGCCATAGCCTCAGGTTACTCATATATACTTTAGATTGATTTAAAACTTCATTTTTAATTTAAAA
GGATCTAGGTGAAGATCCTTTTTGATAATCTCATGACCAAAATCCCTTAACGTGAGTTTTCGTTCCACTG
AGCGTCAGACCCCGTAGAAAAGATCAAAGGATCTTCTTGAGATCCTTTTTTTCTGCGCGTAATCTGCTGC
TTGCAAACAAAAAAACCACCGCTACCAGCGGTGGTTTGTTTGCCGGATCAAGAGCTACCAACTCTTTTTC
CGAAGGTAACTGGCTTCAGCAGAGCGCAGATACCAAATACTGTTCTTCTAGTGTAGCCGTAGTTAGGCCA
CCACTTCAAGAACTCTGTAGCACCGCCTACATACCTCGCTCTGCTAATCCTGTTACCAGTGGCTGCTGCC
AGTGGCGATAAGTCGTGTCTTACCGGGTTGGACTCAAGACGATAGTTACCGGATAAGGCGCAGCGGTCGG
GCTGAACGGGGGGTTCGTGCACACAGCCCAGCTTGGAGCGAACGACCTACACCGAACTGAGATACCTACA
GCGTGAGCTATGAGAAAGCGCCACGCTTCCCGAAGGGAGAAAGGCGGACAGGTATCCGGTAAGCGGCAGG
GTCGGAACAGGAGAGCGCACGAGGGAGCTTCCAGGGGGAAACGCCTGGTATCTTTATAGTCCTGTCGGGT
TTCGCCACCTCTGACTTGAGCGTCGATTTTTGTGATGCTCGTCAGGGGGGCGGAGCCTATGGAAAAACGC
CAGCAACGCGGCCTTTTTACGGTTCCTGGCCTTTTGCTGGCCTTTTGCTCACATGTTCTTTCCTGCGTTA
TCCCCTGATTCTGTGGATAACCGTATTACCGC
Features (pLannotate 1.2.2; 16 found; start..end, strand, type, name):
     68..371     +  enhancer       CMV enhancer: human cytomegalovirus immediate early enhancer
    372..575     +  promoter       CMV promoter: human cytomegalovirus (CMV) immediate early promoter
    620..1336    +  CDS            EGFP: EGFP is a basic (constitutively fluorescent) green fluorescent protein published in 1996, derived from Aequorea victoria. It is reported to be a rapidly-maturing weak dimer with moderate acid sensitivity.
   1337..1367    +  misc_feature   MCS (fragment): multiple cloning site
   1367..2791    +  CDS            ANLN (fragment): ANLN_HUMAN - Experimental evidence at protein level: Swiss-Prot protein existence level 1. Required for cytokinesis (PubMed:16040610). Essential for the structural integrity of the cleavage furrow and for completion of cleavage furrow ingression. Plays a role in bleb assembly during metaphase and anaphase of mitosis (PubMed:23870127). May play a significant role in podocyte cell migration (PubMed:24676636). From Homo sapiens (Human).
   2794..2816    +  misc_feature   MCS (fragment): multiple cloning site
   2828..2912    +  CDS            large T antigen (fragment): large T antigen from SV40 (simian virus 40)
   2935..3056    +  polyA_signal   SV40 poly(A) signal: SV40 polyadenylation signal
   3090..3518    -  rep_origin     f1 ori (sequence partly withheld): f1 bacteriophage origin of replication; arrow indicates direction of (+) strand synthesis
   3545..3649    +  promoter       AmpR promoter: bla
   3651..4008    +  promoter       SV40 promoter: SV40 enhancer and early promoter
   4043..4837    +  CDS            NeoR/KanR: aminoglycoside phosphotransferase from Tn5; aph(3')-II (or nptII); confers resistance to neomycin, kanamycin, and G418 (Geneticin®)
   4858..5010    +  CDS            ble (fragment): BLE_KLEPN - Experimental evidence at protein level: Swiss-Prot protein existence level 1. Binding protein with a strong affinity to the bleomycin family of antibiotics. Binds to CL990; an antimitotic-antibiotic compound. From Klebsiella pneumoniae.
   5069..5116    +  polyA_signal   HSV TK poly(A) signal: herpes simplex virus thymidine kinase polyadenylation signal (Cole and Stacy, 1985)
   5207..5223    -  polyA_signal   bGH poly(A) signal (fragment): bovine growth hormone polyadenylation signal
   5445..6033    +  rep_origin     ori: high-copy-number ColE1/pMB1/pBR322/pUC origin of replication
