[The description below was written by a language model from this plasmid's Addgene catalogue record and pLannotate feature annotations shown in this document.]
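Description:
GFP-AHPH-DM is a mammalian expression plasmid built on the Clontech pEGFP-C1 backbone. It encodes an N-terminal EGFP fusion to a C-terminal fragment of human anillin (ANLN). The fusion is driven by the CMV immediate-early enhancer and promoter and terminated by the SV40 polyadenylation signal. The roughly 1.4 kb anillin fragment was inserted between the HindIII and SacI sites of the multiple cloning site, directly downstream of and in frame with EGFP.

The plasmid replicates in E. coli from a high-copy ColE1/pUC-type origin and also carries an f1 origin. A single NeoR/KanR (Tn5 aminoglycoside phosphotransferase) gene provides both selections. A bacterial promoter drives it for kanamycin selection in bacteria. The SV40 early promoter, paired with the HSV TK poly(A) signal, drives it for G418 selection in mammalian cells. The short large T antigen, ble and bGH poly(A) fragments in the annotation appear to be residual backbone matches rather than functional elements.

The anillin fragment is the adapted AHPH domain, which is used as a location sensor for active, GTP-bound RhoA. When fused to GFP, it lets the subcellular distribution of RhoA-GTP be imaged in live or fixed cells. The associated publication applied this approach to RhoA signalling at E-cadherin junctions. The DM (double mutant) version carries the A740D and E758K substitutions in the Rho-binding domain. According to the depositor, it serves as a negative control alongside the wild-type GFP-AHPH sensor, helping to separate genuine RhoA-GTP-dependent localisation from nonspecific targeting of the probe.
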