Addgene plasmid #71368: GFP-AHPH-DM
Purpose: Location sensor for RhoA-GTP
Depositing lab: Alpha Yap. Depositing organization: University of Queensland. Publication: Feedback regulation through myosin II confers robustness on RhoA signalling at E-cadherin junctions. Priya R, Gomez GA, Budnar S, Verma S, Cox HL, Hamilton NA, Yap AS. Nat Cell Biol. 2015 Oct;17(10):1282-93. doi: 10.1038/ncb3239. Epub 2015 Sep 14. PubMed 26368311.
Backbone
  Vector backbone: pEGFP-C1
  Backbone manufacturer: Clontech
  Backbone size w/o insert (bp): 4700
  Vector type: Mammalian Expression
  Selectable markers: Neomycin (select with G418)
Growth in bacteria
  Bacterial resistance: Kanamycin, 50 μg/mL
  Growth temperature: 37°C
  Growth strain: DH5alpha
  Copy number: High Copy
Gene/Insert
  Gene/Insert name: C terminus of Anillin
  Species: H. sapiens (human)
  Insert size (bp): 1450
  Mutation: A740D and E758K
  GenBank ID: 54443
  Entrez Gene: ANLN (a.k.a. FSGS8, Scraps, scra)
  Promoter: CMV
  Tag / fusion protein: EGFP (N terminal on backbone)
  Cloning method: Restriction Enzyme; 5′ cloning site HindIII (not destroyed); 3′ cloning site SacI (not destroyed)
  Sequencing primers: 5′ EGFP-C; 3′ SV40pA-R
Resource information
  A portion of this plasmid was derived from a plasmid made by: Michael Glotzer, University of Chicago
Terms and licenses: Academic/Nonprofit Terms; Industry Terms: Not Available to Industry
Depositor comments: Adapted AHPH domain derived from C-terminus of Anillin is used as a sensor for active RhoA (RhoA-GTP). GFP-AHPH-DM, which harbors two mutations (A740D and E758K) in its RBD domain, is used as a negative control with GFP-AHPH-WT.
How to cite: GFP-AHPH-DM was a gift from Alpha Yap (Addgene plasmid # 71368 ; http://n2t.net/addgene:71368 ; RRID:Addgene_71368)
