>Addgene plasmid #71368 | GFP-AHPH-DM | addgene partial sequence | sequence record 130059 | EGFP-C 5'-CATGGTCCTGCTGGAGTTCGTG-3'
ATGCAACAGACAGTGATCTATCAAGCTAGCCAGGATCTTAACTGCTGTGTTGATGAAGAACATGGAAAAG
GGTCCCTAGAAGAAGCTAAAGCAGAAAGACTTCTTCTAATTGCAACTGGGAAGAGAACACTTTTGATTGA
TGAATTGAATAAATTGAAGAACGAAGGACCTCAGAGGAAGAATAAGGCTAGTCCCCAAAGTGAATTTATG
CCATCCAAAGGATCAGTTACTTTGTCAGAAATCCGCTTGCCTCTAAAAGCAGATTTTGTCTGCAGTACGG
TTCAGAAACCAGATGCAGCAAATTACTATTACTTAATTATACTAAAAGCAGGAGCTGAAAATATGGTAGC
CACACCATTAGCAAGTACTTCAAACTCTCTTAACGGTGATGCTCTGACATTCACTACTACATTTACTCTG
CAAGATGTATCCAATGACTTTGAAATAAATATTGAAGTTTACAGCTTGGTGCAAAAGAAAGATCCC
