>Addgene plasmid #71368 | GFP-AHPH-DM | addgene partial sequence | sequence record 130063 | SV40pA-R 5'-GAAATTTGTGATGCTATTGC-3'
CAGTTAACAACAACAATTGCATTCATTTTATGTTTCAGGTTCAGGGGGAGGTGTGGGAGGTTTTTTAAAG
CAAGTAAAACCTCTACAAATGTGGTATGGCTGATTATGATCAGTTATCTAGATCCGGTGGATCCCGGGCC
CGCGGTCAAGGCTTTCCAATAGGTTTGTAGCAAGCATCAGGTTGCCAGAGGCGAATATCAACAAGAACTT
GATTGAGTTTTTGCATCCAGAGATCCCGCTCTTCTTTAGTATCTGCAGACAGCCAGTTCTTGGTAACACA
GAGTGTGTCCCTGCATTGGCTGACAAGAGTCTCTCGGTCATCTTCTCTTTGTGGTCGGACAGTAATTAAT
TCAAAAGTGTTGCGTCTTGCACAAAATTCTCTGTTGGCTGGTTCTATCTGACGACTGGTACAATTAGCCA
GATTTATCCTTCCTATGGGATTCTTGCGTTTCTCATCATCTGGATAAGTCCAATAAGATATACAGTTTCC
AGAAAGAACACACCATCTTCGATGCCAGGCACCAAAACCACTAACATCTTCAAATATGGTTAGAAAACCT
CTTTCTTCAACACTGGAATTCACTTGACATTTTATTTTTAAATAAATATGACCTTCCAAAGAAGATAAAA
AGGGGACCTTGTCCAGAACAAACTTAGTATTTCCTACTGAAGACAATGATAATGTGTAAGATCCAACAAG
GGCGAAGTTGCTGGTTCGCACAGCACTAAGACCTCCTGGACTGGCCATGACTGAAGAATGAATGTTGCTT
TTTGTGGTTATAGATGTGAGGAGTCGCTTTGGAGTAATAGCCTTGGAC
